>Addgene plasmid #40396 | pBACgus4x/cdc37/RocCOR LRRK2 1867-2141 | depositor full sequence | sequence record 52073 | pBACgus4x/cdc37/RocCOR LRRK2 1867-2141 sequence 11787 bps
ATAAATTGCATGACGATTGTCTGGTGGGCCACCTGCTCCATGAGTGCACATTTCTCCTCCACCTCTAGGT
CAATGCACCAAATGACCAGGTAATTGGCTGTCTCCTCGCACACCAGGTGGACGTTGTCTGACAGGTACTT
TTGGCTGTCATCCCAGCGGCGAAGCATGCCAAAGTGCTTGATCTGTTTCTCGTATTTTTCCACGAAGGTC
TTGTGTTTCTGCTCCCTCACCTCCTCTGAGTCCTCCTCCGTCTTCTCGGGCTTGGTATTTACCATGCTCT
TGCTGAAGCCGTCTTTGCTGAGCGTGTCCACGTTCCAGGGCATGCTCTTCTCCTTCTTGCGCATCTCCTC
CAGCTTCTGCTCCCAGCTCCGCTCCTCCTTGCGCAGCTGCTGTGCCTCGGCCTGCAGGCGCTCCAGCTCT
GCCTTGCCGCCCTCGGCCACCTCCAGCTCCTTCAGTTTCCTCTGGCACTCGGCCACCTTGCGCTTGCACT
CGCGGCAGCCCCTGTCCAGTTCCTCCTTCTCCTTCTGGAACTGCTCCATGCGTTCCACCCGGGCCTGATG
CCGCCAGCGGAAGAGACTGGCCGTGTCGATGTTGGGGTGCGTCTCGTCTTCATCATCAGACACCTCAATG
TGGTCCCACACGCTGTAGTCCACCATGGATCTGTGATTGTAAATAAAATGTAATTTACAGTATAGTATTT
TAATTAATATACAAATGATTTGATAATAATTCTTATTTAACTATAATATATTGTGTTGGGTTGAATTAAA
GGTCCCGGCATCCTCAAATGCATAATTTCATAGTCCCCCTTGTTGTAAGTGATGCGTATTTCTGAATCTT
TGTAAAATAGCACACAAGACTCCAACGCGTTTGGCGTTTTATTTTCTTGCTCGACTCTAGTTTATTAGGC
CTCTAGAGATCCGTATTTATAGGTTTTTTTATTACAAAACTGTTACGAAAACAGTAAAATACTTATTTAT
TTGCGAGATGGTTATCATTTTAATTATCTCCATGATCCAATAACCTAGAATAAAGGGCCCGACCTTTAAT
TCAACCCAACACAATATATTATAGTTAAATAAGAATTATTATCAAATCATTTGTATATTAATTAAAATAC
TATACTGTAAATTACATTTTATTTACAATCACAGATCCCCGGGACTAGTAATAAAAGATGTTTATTTTCA
TTAGATGTGTGTGTTGGTTTTTTGTGTCTAGTAATAAAACCTAGAGGATCGATCCCCCGGATCTGATCAT
GGAGATAATTAAAATGATAACCATCTCGCAAATAAATAAGTATTTTACTGTTTTCGTAACAGTTTTGTAA
TAAAAAAACCTATAAATATCGGATCCGGATCCATGCACCACCATCACCACCATCACCACGAGAACCTTTA
TTTCCAAGGAAATTTTGACTTTAAACATATTGGGTGTAAAGCAAAAGACATTATTAGGTTCTTGCAGCAA
CGCCTTAAGAAGGCAGTGCCGTACAATAGAATGAAACTTATGATCGTTGGTAATACGGGTTCTGGTAAAA
CGACTCTATTACAACAGTTGATGAAAACGAAGAAGAGCGATCTAGGAATGCAAAGCGCTACCGTCGGCAT
AGACGTCAAAGATTGGCCTATACAAATACGGGACAAACGCAAACGTGACCTCGTGTTGAACGTTTGGGAC
TTTGCTGGCCGGGAAGAATTTTACTCTACACATCCGCATTTTATGACTCAACGCGCTTTGTACCTTGCAG
TGTATGATTTGTCCAAGGGACAGGCTGAGGTCGACGCAATGAAGCCCTGGTTGTTTAATATTAAAGCGCG
CGCATCATCGTCTCCGGTGATTCTTGTCGGAACCCATCTCGATGTGAGTGACGAGAAACAACGCAAAGCG
TGCATGAGTAAAATCACAAAAGAATTACTGAATAAACGAGGTTTTCCGGCGATACGCGATTATCACTTTG
TGAATGCAACTGAAGAATCCGACGCTTTGGCGAAATTGCGCAAAACCATTATAAATGAGAGCCTAAACTT
TAAAATACGCGACCAATTAGTGGTGGGTCAACTTATTCCGGATTGCTACGTAGAGTTGGAAAAGATAATT
CTCTCTGAACGCAAGAACGTGCCCATTGAATTTCCGGTGATCGACCGTAAACGTCTTTTGCAATTGGTCC
GTGAAAATCAATTGCAATTGGACGAGAACGAATTGCCTCACGCGGTGCACTTCTTAAACGAGAGCGGCGT
CTTGCTTCATTTTCAGGACCCGGCGTTGCAACTGAGTGACCTATACTTCGTGGAACCGAAATGGCTATGT
AAGATCATGGCGCAAATTCTGACTGTTAAAGTTGAAGGTTGTCCTAAACATCCCAAAGGCATAATTTCGA
GGCGAGACGTGGAGAAGTTCTTGAGTAAGAAACGTAAATTTCCGAAGAATTACATGAGCCAATACTTTAA
ATTGTTGGAGAAATTTCAGATTGCGTTGCCGATTGGAGAAGAATACTTACTGGTCCCGAGCTCGCTGAGC
GACCATCGCCCGGTTATTGAACTACCGCATTGCGAGAACAGCGAGATAATTATACGCCTGTACGAGATGC
CCTACTTTCCCATGGGCTTCTGGAGCAGATTGATTAACAGATTGTTGGAGATCAGCCCCTACATGCTGTC
AGGTCGAGAGCGCGCACTACGCCCCAATCGTATGTATTGGCGGCAGGGCATATATTTGAATTGGTCGCCG
GAAGCATACTGTCTAGTAGGCTCAGAAGTCTTAGATAATCACCCGGAGTCTTTTCTTAAAATTACCGTGC
CGAGCTGCCGTAAAGGGTGTATCTTGTTAGGCCAAGTGGTCGACCACATTGATAGCTTGATGGAAGAATG
GTTTCCAGGCCTCCTTGAAATCGACATTTGCGGCGAGGGCGAGACACTCTTGAAGAAGTGGGCGTTGTAT
TCTTTTAACGATGGCGAGGAGCACCAGAAGATACTGCTAGATGACCTGATGAAGAAAGCGGAAGAAGGCG
ACCTGTTGGTGAACCCTGACCAGCCGAGATTGACGATACCCATTTCACAAATAGCACCTGACCTAATTTT
GGCCGATTTGCCTCGCAATATTATGCTAAACAACGACGAGTTAGAGTTTGAGCAAGCTCCCGAATTTCTA
CTAGGCGACGGTTCTTTTGGCTCGGTATACCGAGCGGCTTATGAAGGCGAAGAAGTGGCTGTTAAGATCT
TCAACAAGCACACCTCGCTCCGTCTGCTCCGTCAGGAACTGGTCGTTCTGTGTCATCTGCACCATCCGAG
CCTCATCTCCCTGCTGGCCGCTGGCATCCGTCCTCGTATGCTGGTGATGGAGCTGGCATCCAAGGGCTCT
CTCGACCGCCTGCTGCAGCAGGACAAGGCTTCTCTGACCCGTACTCTGCAGCATCGTATCGCTCTGCATG
TAGCTGACGGCCTGCGTTATCTTCATTCTGCAATGATCATTTATCGCGACCTGAAACCTCATAATGTACT
GCTGTTTACTCTGTACCCGAACGCTGCCATCATCGCTAAGATTGCAGACTATGGTATTGCGCAGTACTGC
TGCCGCATGGGCATTAAAACAAGCGAAGGTACGCCGGGTTTCCGTGCTCCAGAAGTGGCTCGTGGCAACG
TTATTTACAACCAGCAAGCTGACGTTTACTCGTTCGGTCTGCTCCTGTACGATATCCTGACTACCGGCGG
CCGTATCGTAGAAGGTCTGAAGTTCCCTAACGAATTCGACGAACTGGAAATCCAGGGCAAGCTGCCAGAC
CCGGTTAAAGAATACGGTTGCGCTCCGTGGCCGATGGTAGAGAAGCTCATCAAACAGTGCCTTAAAGAAA
ACCCTCAGGAACGTCCAACCTCTGCTCAAGTGTTCGACATCCTTAACAGCGCTGAACTCGTCTGTCTGAC
TTGATAAGCTTGCGGCCGCACTCGAGCACCACCACCACCACCACTAACCTAGGTAGCTGAGCGCATGCAA
GCTGATCCGGGTTATTAGTACATTTATTAAGCGCTAGATTCTGTGCGTTGTTGATTTACAGACAATTGTT
GTACGTATTTTAATAATTCATTAAATTTATAATCTTTAGGGTGGTATGTTAGAGCGAAAATCAAATGATT
TTCAGCGTCTTTATATCTGAATTTAAATATTAAATCCTCAATAGATTTGTAAAATAGGTTTCGATTAGTT
TCAAACAAGGGTTGTTTTTCCGAACCGATGGCTGGACTATCTAATGGATTTTCGCTCAACGCCACAAAAC
TTGCCAAATCTTGTAGCAGCAATCTAGCTTTGTCGATATTCGTTTGTGTTTTGTTTTGTAATAAAGGTTC
GACGTCGTTCAAAATATTATGCGCTTTTGTATTTCTTTCATCACTGTCGTTAGTGTACAATTGACTCGAC
GTAAACACGTTAAATAGAGCTTGGACATATTTAACATCGGGCGTGTTAGCTTTATTAGGCCGATTATCGT
CGTCGTCCCAACCCTCGTCGTTAGAAGTTGCTTCCGAAGACGATTTTGCCATAGCCACACGACGCCTATT
AATTGTGTCGGCTAACACGTCCGCGATCAAATTTGTAGTTGAGCTTTTTGGAATTATTTCTGATTGCGGG
CGTTTTTGGGCGGGTTTCAATCTAACTGTGCCCGATTTTAATTCAGACAACACGTTAGAAAGCGATGGTG
CAGGCGGTGGTAACATTTCAGACGGCAAATCTACTAATGGCGGCGGTGGTGGAGCTGATGATAAATCTAC
CATCGGTGGAGGCGCAGGCGGGGCTGGCGGCGGAGGCGGAGGCGGAGGTGGTGGCGGTGATGCAGACGGC
GGTTTAGGCTCAAATGTCTCTTTAGGCAACACAGTCGGCACCTCAACTATTGTACTGGTTTCGGGCGCCG
TTTTTGGTTTGACCGGTCTGAGACGAGTGCGATTTTTTTCGTTTCTAATAGCTTCCAACAATTGTTGTCT
GTCGTCTAAAGGTGCAGCGGGTTGAGGTTCCGTCGGCATTGGTGGAGCGGGCGGCAATTCAGACATCGAT
GGTGGTGGTGGTGGTGGAGGCGCTGGAATGTTAGGCACGGGAGAAGGTGGTGGCGGCGGTGCCGCCGGTA
TAATTTGTTCTGGTTTAGTTTGTTCGCGCACGATTGTGGGCACCGGCGCAGGCGCCGCTGGCTGCACAAC
GGAAGGTCGTCTGCTTCGAGGCAGCGCTTGGGGTGGTGGCAATTCAATATTATAATTGGAATACAAATCG
TAAAAATCTGCTATAAGCATTGTAATTTCGCTATCGTTTACCGTGCCGATATTTAACAACCGCTCAATGT
AAGCAATTGTATTGTAAAGAGATTGTCTCAAGCTCGGATCGATCCCGCACGCCGATAACAAGCCTTTTCA
TTTTTACTACAGCATTGTAGTGGCGAGACACTTCGCTGTCGTCGAGGTTTAAACGCTTCCTCGCTCACTG
ACTCGCTGCGCTCGGTCGTTCGGCTGCGGCGAGCGGTATCAGCTCACTCAAAGGCGGTAATACGGTTATC
CACAGAATCAGGGGATAACGCAGGAAAGAACATGTGAGCAAAAGGCCAGCAAAAGGCCAGGAACCGTAAA
AAGGCCGCGTTGCTGGCGTTTTTCCATAGGCTCCGCCCCCCTGACGAGCATCACAAAAATCGACGCTCAA
GTCAGAGGTGGCGAAACCCGACAGGACTATAAAGATACCAGGCGTTTCCCCCTGGAAGCTCCCTCGTGCG
CTCTCCTGTTCCGACCCTGCCGCTTACCGGATACCTGTCCGCCTTTCTCCCTTCGGGAAGCGTGGCGCTT
TCTCATAGCTCACGCTGTAGGTATCTCAGTTCGGTGTAGGTCGTTCGCTCCAAGCTGGGCTGTGTGCACG
AACCCCCCGTTCAGCCCGACCGCTGCGCCTTATCCGGTAACTATCGTCTTGAGTCCAACCCGGTAAGACA
CGACTTATCGCCACTGGCAGCAGCCACTGGTAACAGGATTAGCAGAGCGAGGTATGTAGGCGGTGCTACA
GAGTTCTTGAAGTGGTGGCCTAACTACGGCTACACTAGAAGGACAGTATTTGGTATCTGCGCTCTGCTGA
AGCCAGTTACCTTCGGAAAAAGAGTTGGTAGCTCTTGATCCGGCAAACAAACCACCGCTGGTAGCGGTGG
TTTTTTTGTTTGCAAGCAGCAGATTACGCGCAGAAAAAAAGGATCTCAAGAAGATCCTTTGATCTTTTCT
ACGGGGTCTGACGCTCAGTGGAACGAAAACTCACGTTAAGGGATTTTGGTCATGAGATTATCAAAAAGGA
TCTTCACCTAGATCCTTTTAAATTAAAAATGAAGTTTTAAATCAATCTAAAGTATATATGAGTAAACTTG
GTCTGACAGTTACCAATGCTTAATCAGTGAGGCACCTATCTCAGCGATCTGTCTATTTCGTTCATCCATA
GTTGCCTGACTCCCCGTCGTGTAGATAACTACGATACGGGAGGGCTTACCATCTGGCCCCAGTGCTGCAA
TGATACCGCGAGACCCACGCTCACCGGCTCCAGATTTATCAGCAATAAACCAGCCAGCCGGAAGGGCCGA
GCGCAGAAGTGGTCCTGCAACTTTATCCGCCTCCATCCAGTCTATTAATTGTTGCCGGGAAGCTAGAGTA
AGTAGTTCGCCAGTTAATAGTTTGCGCAACGTTGTTGCCATTGCTACAGGCATCGTGGTGTCACGCTCGT
CGTTTGGTATGGCTTCATTCAGCTCCGGTTCCCAACGATCAAGGCGAGTTACATGATCCCCCATGTTGTG
CAAAAAAGCGGTTAGCTCCTTCGGTCCTCCGATCGTTGTCAGAAGTAAGTTGGCCGCAGTGTTATCACTC
ATGGTTATGGCAGCACTGCATAATTCTCTTACTGTCATGCCATCCGTAAGATGCTTTTCTGTGACTGGTG
AGTACTCAACCAAGTCATTCTGAGAATAGTGTATGCGGCGACCGAGTTGCTCTTGCCCGGCGTCAATACG
GGATAATACCGCGCCACATAGCAGAACTTTAAAAGTGCTCATCATTGGAAAACGTTCTTCGGGGCGAAAA
CTCTCAAGGATCTTACCGCTGTTGAGATCCAGTTCGATGTAACCCACTCGTGCACCCAACTGATCTTCAG
CATCTTTTACTTTCACCAGCGTTTCTGGGTGAGCAAAAACAGGAAGGCAAAATGCCGCAAAAAAGGGAAT
AAGGGCGACACGGAAATGTTGAATACTCATACTCTTCCTTTTTCAATATTATTGAAGCATTTATCAGGGT
TATTGTCTCATGAGCGGATACATATTTGAATGTATTTAGAAAAATAAACAAATAGGGGTTCCGCGCACAT
TTCCCCGAAAAGTGCCACCTG
[124 nt withheld, positions 7372-7495]
C
[91 nt withheld, positions 7497-7587]
A
[49 nt withheld, positions 7589-7637]
CCTTTGACGTTGGAGTCCACGTTCTTT
[37 nt withheld, positions 7665-7701]
ACCCTATCTCGGTCTATTCTTTTGATTTATAAGGGATTTTGCCGATTTCGGCCTATTGGTTAAAAAATGA
GCTGATTTAACAAAAATTTAACGCGAATTTTAACAAAATATTAACGTTTACAATTTCCCATTCGCCATTC
AGGCTGCGCAACTGTTGGGAAGGGCGATCGGTGCGGGCCTCTTCGCTATTACGCCAGGAACGGCTCCGCC
CACTATTAATGAAATTAAAAATTCCAATTTTAAAAAACGCAGCAAGAGAAACATTTGTATGAAAGAATGC
GTAGAAGGAAAGAAAAATGTCGTCGACATGCTGAACAACAAGATTAATATGCCTCCGTGTATAAAAAAAA
TATTGAACGATTTGAAAGAAAACAATGTACCGCGCGGCGGTATGTACAGGAAGAGGTTTATACTAAACTG
TTACATTGCAAACGTGGTTTCGTGTGCCAAGTGTGAAAACCGATGTTTAATCAAGGCTCTGACGCATTTC
TACAACCACGACTCCAAGTGTGTGGGTGAAGTCATGCATCTTTTAATCAAATCCCAAGATGTGTATAAAC
CACCAAACTGCCAAAAAATGAAAACTGTCGACAAGCTCTGTCCGTTTGCTGGCAACTGCAAGGGTCTCAA
TCCTATTTGTAATTATTGAATAATAAAACAATTATAAATGCTAAATTTGTTTTTTATTAACGATACAAAC
CAAACGCAACAAGAACATTTGTAGTATTATCTATAATTGAAAACGCGTAGTTATAATCGCTGAGGTAATA
TTTAAAATCATTTTCAAATGATTCACAGTTAATTTGCGACAATATAATTTTATTTTCACATAAACTAGAC
GCCTTGTCGTCTTCTTCTTCGTATTCCTTCTCTTTTTCATTTTTCTCTTCATAAAAATTAACATAGTTAT
TATCGTATCCATATATGTATCTATCGTATAGAGTAAATTTTTTGTTGTCATAAATATATATGTCTTTTTT
AATGGGGTGTATAGTACCGCTGCGCATAGTTTTTCTGTAATTTACAACAGTGCTATTTTCTGGTAGTTCT
TCGGAGTGTGTTGCTTTAATTATTAAATTTATATAATCAATGAATTTGGGATCGTCGGTTTTGTACAATA
TGTTGCCGGCATAGTACGCAGCTTCTTCTAGTTCAATTACACCATTTTTTAGCAGCACCGGATTAACATA
ACTTTCCAAAATGTTGTACGAACCGTTAAACAAAAACAGTTCACCTCCCTTTTCTATACTATTGTCTGCG
AGCAGTTGTTTGTTGTTAAAAATAACAGCCATTGTAATGAGACGCACAAACTAATATCACAAACTGGAAA
TGTCTATCAATATATAGTTGCTGATCAGATCCTCATTGTTTGCCTCCCTGCTGCGGTTTTTCACCGAAGT
TCATGCCAGTCCAGCGTTTTTGCAGCAGAAAAGCCGCCGACTTCGGTTTGCGGTCGCGAGTGAAGATCCC
TTTCTTGTTACCGCCAACGCGCAATATGCCTTGCGAGGTCGCAAAATCGGCGAAATTCCATACCTGTTCA
CCGACGACGGCGCTGACGCGATCAAAGACGCGGTGATACATATCCAGCCATGCACACTGATACTCTTCAC
TCCACATGTCGGTGTACATTGAGTGCAGCCCGGCTAACGTATCCACGCCGTATTCGGTGATGATAATCGG
CTGATGCAGTTTCTCCTGCCAGGCCAGAAGTTCTTTTTCCAGTACCTTCTCTGCCGTTTCCAAATCGCCG
CTTTGGACATACCATCCGTAATAACGGTTCAGGCACAGCACATCAAAGAGATCGCTGATGGTATCGGTGT
GAGCGTCGCAGAACATTACATTGACGCAGGTGATCGGACGCGTCGGGTCGAGTTTACGCGTTGCTTCCGC
CAGTGGCGCGAAATATTCCCGTGCACCTTGCGGACGGGTATCCGGTTCGTTGGCAATACTCCACATCACC
ACGCTTGGGTGGTTTTTGTCACGCGCTATCAGCTCTTTAATCGCCTGTAAGTGCGCTTGCTGAGTTTCCC
CGTTGACTGCCTCTTCGCTGTACAGTTCTTTCGGCTTGTTGCCCGCTTCGAAACCAATGCCTAAAGAGAG
CGAAAAGCCGACAGCAGCAGTTTCATCAATCACCACGATGCCATGTTCATCTGCCCAGTCGAGCATCTCT
TCAGCGTAAGGGTAATGCGAGGTACGGTAGGAGTTGGCCCCAATCCAGTCCATTAATGCGTGGTCGTGCA
CCATCAGCACGTTATCGAATCCTTTGCCACGTAAGTCCGCATCTTCATGACGACCAAAGCCAGTAAAGTA
GAACGGTTTGTGGTTAATCAGGAACTGTTGGCCCTTCACTGCCACTGACCGGATGCCGACGCGAAGCGGG
TAGATATCACACTCTGTCTGGCTTTTGGCTGTGACGCACAGTTCATAGAGATAACCTTCACCCGGTTGCC
AGAGGTGCGGATTCACCACTTGCAAAGTCCCGCTAGTGCCTTGTCCAGTTGCAACCACCTGTTGATCCGC
ATCACGCAGTTCAACGCTGACATCACCATTGGCCACCACCTGCCAGTCAACAGACGCGTGGTTACAGTCT
TGCGCGACATGCGTCACCACGGTGATATCGTCCACCCAGGTGTTCGGCGTGGTGTAGAGCATTACGCTGC
GATGGATTCCGGCATAGTTAAAGAAATCATGGAAGTAAGACTGCTTTTTCTTGCCGTTTTCGTCGGTAAT
CACCATTCCCGGCGGGATAGTCTGCCAGTTCAGTTCGTTGTTCACACAAACGGTGATACGTACACTTTTC
CCGGCAATAACATACGGCGTGACATCGGCTTCAAATGGCGTATAGCCGCCCTGATGCTCCATCACTTCCT
GATTATTGACCCACACTTTGCCGTAATGAGTGACCGCATCGAAACGCAGCACGATACGCTGGCCTGCCCA
ACCTTTCGGTATAAAGACTTCGCGCTGATACCAGACGTTGCCCGCATAATTACGAATATCTGCATCGGCG
AACTGATCGTTAAAACTGCCTGGCACAGCAATTGCCCGGCTTTCTTGTAACGCGCTTTCCCACCAACGCT
GATCAATTCCACAGTTTTCGCGATCCAGACTGAATGCCCACAGGCCGTCGAGTTTTTTGATTTCACGGGT
TGGGGTTTCTACAGGACGGACCATATTTATAGGTGTAATTTATGTAGCTGTAATTTTTACCTTATTAATA
TTTTTTACGCTTTGCATTCGACGACTGAACTCCCAAATATATGTTTAACTCGTCTTGGTCGTTTGAATTT
TTGTTGCTGTGTTTCCTAATATTTTCCATCACCTTAAATATGTTATTGTAATCCTCAATGTTGAACTTGC
AATTGGACACGGCATAGTTTTCCATAGTCGTGTAAAACATGGTATTGGCTGCATTGTAATACATCCGACT
GAGCGGGTACGGATCTATGTGTTTGAGCAGCCTGTTCAAAAACTCTGCATCGTCGCAAAACGGAATTTCG
TCGACAGATCGTAACCACACAAAAAACCAACACACAGTTCTAATGAAAATAAAGAACTTTTATTATCCTC
AGGTCTAGCTGGAATTCTTATCAGGTTTCAGGCTCGGGCACACTGACATCCTTCTCATCGCCCGTCTTGG
GAACAGCTTCCAGTAATGGGTCCCCAGGACCTGCCTCCTCTCCCTCCTTGGCCTCGCTGGCCTTAGAGTT
GGGGACCCAGAGGCCAGAGTCAATGCAGCGCTGCATGTGGTACTTTGCGTCGGTGGGGTCCATCTTGCTG
ATGGCGTCCTGCAGCATCTGCACGTCCTTCACATCGAAGCACTTCTGGAGTTCCTCAGGGAGGGACTCGT
AGACCTCGACGGGGTCCAGGCCGCCGGGGCCGAGCCGCTTCTTGCGCTCCTCCTCCTCGTACTCCTTCAT
GGCCTTCTCGATGCGCAGCTTGGCACGGCCCCGCACACGCTCCTTGAAGGCTTCCAGCTCGTCGTTGAAG
CCCTCCATGTACTGGCGATCGGCTGTCTTAATCTTAGTGAAGAACTGCCGGAAGCAGGCCCGGGGGTCCA
CCTTTAGGCTCTTGGCCAGCTCCAGG
Features (pLannotate 1.2.2; 21 found; start..end, strand, type, name):
    665..774     -  promoter       p10 promoter: baculovirus promoter for expression in insect cells
    764..871     -  CDS            P26 (fragment): POXIN_NPVOP - Protein inferred from homology: Swiss-Prot protein existence level 3. Nuclease that cleaves host 2',3'-cGAMP. From Orgyia pseudotsugata multicapsid polyhedrosis virus (OpMNPV).
    925..1016    -  promoter       polyhedrin promoter: polh from Autographa californica; promoter for the baculovirus polyhedrin gene
   1041..1150    +  promoter       p10 promoter: baculovirus promoter for expression in insect cells
   1170..1217    +  polyA_signal   poly(A) signal: synthetic polyadenylation signal
   1256..1347    +  promoter       polyhedrin promoter: polh from Autographa californica; promoter for the baculovirus polyhedrin gene
   1411..3921    +  CDS            LRRK2 (fragment): LRRK2_HUMAN - Also known as PARK8. Experimental evidence at protein level: Swiss-Prot protein existence level 1. Serine/threonine-protein kinase which phosphorylates a broad range of proteins involved in multiple processes such as neuronal plasticity, autophagy, and vesicle trafficking (PubMed:20949042, PubMed:22012985, PubMed:26824392, PubMed:29125462, PubMed:28720718, PubMed:29127255, PubMed:30398148, PubMed:29212815, PubMed:30635421, PubMed:21850687, PubMed:23395371, PubMed:17114044, PubMed:24687852, PubMed:26014385, PubMed:25201882). Is a key regulator of RAB GTPases by regulating the GTP/
   3947..3964    +  CDS            9xHis (fragment): 9xHis affinity tag
   4001..5358    +  misc_recomb    baculovirus recombination region (ORF1629): contains part of ORF1629
   5356..5433    -  CDS            P61 (fragment): P78_NPVAC - Experimental evidence at protein level: Swiss-Prot protein existence level 1. Plays a role in the transport of the nucleocapsids from the cytoplasm toward the host nucleus together with the host actin- polymerizing Arp2/3 complex. From Autographa californica nuclear polyhedrosis virus (AcMNPV).
   5621..6209    -  rep_origin     ori: high-copy-number ColE1/pMB1/pBR322/pUC origin of replication
   6380..7240    -  CDS            AmpR: β-lactamase; bla; confers resistance to ampicillin, carbenicillin, and related antibiotics
   7241..7345    -  promoter       AmpR promoter: bla
   7372..7827    +  rep_origin     f1 ori (sequence partly withheld): f1 bacteriophage origin of replication; arrow indicates direction of (+) strand synthesis
   7832..7898    -  CDS            lacZα (fragment): LacZα fragment of β-galactosidase; lacZ fragment
   8226..8350    +  CDS            lef2: baculovirus late expression factor 2
   8388..8993    +  CDS            ORF603: baculovirus ORF603 protein
   9064..10869   -  CDS            GUS: β-glucuronidase; uidA (or gusA) from E. coli
  10884..11199   -  promoter       p6.9 promoter: Autographa californica p6.9; baculovirus late basic protein promoter
  11217..11265   -  polyA_signal   poly(A) signal: synthetic polyadenylation signal
  11310..656     -  CDS            CDC37 (across the origin): CDC37_HUMAN - Also known as CDC37A. Experimental evidence at protein level: Swiss-Prot protein existence level 1. Co-chaperone that binds to numerous kinases and promotes their interaction with the Hsp90 complex, resulting in stabilization and promotion of their activity (PubMed:8666233). Inhibits HSP90AA1 ATPase activity (PubMed:23569206). From Homo sapiens (Human).
