[The description below was written by a language model from this plasmid's Addgene catalogue record and pLannotate feature annotations shown in this document.]
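Description:
pBACgus4x/cdc37/RocCOR LRRK2 1867-2141 is a baculovirus transfer plasmid built on a cdc37-containing derivative of the Novagen pBACgus4x multi-promoter backbone. It is intended for generating recombinant baculovirus that expresses protein in insect cells. In E. coli it is maintained at high copy through a ColE1/pUC-type origin and selected with ampicillin (AmpR). An f1 origin and a remnant of lacZα are also present. The expression region is flanked by AcMNPV sequences, lef2/ORF603 on one side and the ORF1629 region on the other. These provide the homology arms for recombination into the polyhedrin locus of baculoviral DNA.

The payload is a human LRRK2 fragment placed downstream of a polyhedrin (polH) promoter. The catalogue describes it as wild-type residues 1867–2141 with an N-terminal His tag and TEV cleavage site. The construct name calls it "RocCOR". The annotated LRRK2 coding feature spans about 2.5 kb, considerably longer than a 275-residue fragment would need, so the catalogue boundaries and the deposited sequence do not obviously agree, and the record does not resolve this. A short His-tag match also lies just downstream of the insert, probably backbone-derived. The N-terminal HisTev tag itself is not annotated in the feature table.

Human CDC37, a co-chaperone that recruits kinases to Hsp90 and stabilises them, is encoded on the opposite strand next to a p10 promoter, consistent with the depositor's note on co-expression. Further p10 and polyhedrin promoters from the four-promoter backbone appear unoccupied. A p6.9-driven GUS (β-glucuronidase) reporter allows recombinant virus to be identified. The construct is suited to producing affinity-purifiable LRRK2 domain protein, for example for biochemical or structural work on this Parkinson's disease-linked (PARK8) kinase.
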