Addgene plasmid #40396: pBACgus4x/cdc37/RocCOR LRRK2 1867-2141
Depositing lab: Michael J Fox Foundation MJFF. Depositing organization: Michael J Fox Foundation.
Backbone
  Vector backbone: pBACgus4x/cdc37
  Backbone manufacturer: Novagen
  Vector type: Baculovirus
Growth in bacteria
  Bacterial resistance: Ampicillin, 100 μg/mL
  Growth temperature: 37°C
  Growth strain: Top10
  Copy number: High Copy
Gene/Insert
  Gene/Insert name: LRRK2
  Species: H. sapiens (human)
  Mutation: WT aa1867-2141
  Entrez Gene: LRRK2 (a.k.a. AURA17, DARDARIN, PARK8, RIPK7, ROCO2)
  Promoter: polH
  Tag / fusion protein: HisTev (N terminal on insert)
  Cloning method: Restriction Enzyme; 5′ cloning site BamHI (destroyed during cloning); 3′ cloning site HindIII (destroyed during cloning)
  Sequencing primers: 5′ DSP2466For:GAATTTCGTCGACAGATC; 3′ DSP2466Rev:AATAACCCGGATCAGCTT
Terms and licenses: Academic/Nonprofit Terms; Industry Terms
Depositor comments: Co-expresses cdc37
How to cite: pBACgus4x/cdc37/RocCOR LRRK2 1867-2141 was a gift from Michael J Fox Foundation MJFF (Addgene plasmid # 40396 ; http://n2t.net/addgene:40396 ; RRID:Addgene_40396)
