>Addgene plasmid #40396 | pBACgus4x/cdc37/RocCOR LRRK2 1867-2141 | addgene partial sequence | sequence record 53063 | DSP2466Rev 5'-AATAACCCGGATCAGCTT-3'
GTGGTGGTGCTCGAGTGCGGCCGCAAGCTTATCATCAAGTCAGACAGACGAGTTCAGCGCTGTTAAGGAT
GTCGAACACTTGAGCAGAGGTTGGACGTTCCTGAGGGTTTTCTTTAAGGCACTGTTTGATGAGCTTCTCT
ACCATCGGCCACGGAGCGCAACCGTATTCTTTAACCGGGTCTGGCAGCTTGCCCTGGATTTCCAGTTCGT
CGAATTCGTTAGGGAACTTCAGACCTTCTACGATACGGCCGCCGGTAGTCAGGATATCGTACAGGAGCAG
ACCGAACGAGTAAACGTCAGCTTGCTGGTTGTAAATAACGTTGCCACGAGCCACTTCTGGAGCACGGAAA
CCCGGCGTACCTTCGCTTGTTTTAATGCCCATGCGGCAGCAGTACTGCGCAATACCATAGTCTGCAATCT
TAGCGATGATGGCAGCGTTCGGGTACAGAGTAAACAGCAGTACATTATGAGGTTTCAGGTCGCGATAAAT
GATCATTGCAGAATGAAGATAACGCAGGCCGTCAGCTACATGCAGAGCGATACGATGCTGCAGAGTACGG
GTCAGAGAAGCCTTGTCCTGCTGCAGCAGGCGGTCGAGAGAGCCCTTGGATGCCAGCTCCATCACCAGCA
TACGAGGACGGATGCCAGCGGCCAGCAGGGAGATGAGGCTCGGATGGTGCAGATGACACAGAACGACCAG
TTCCTGACGGAGCAGACGGAGCGAGGTGTGCTTGTTGAAGATCTTAACAGCCACTTCTTCGCCTTCATAA
GCCGCTCGGTATACCGAGCCAAAAGAACCGTCGCCTAGTAGAAATTCGGGAGCTTGCTCAAACTCTAACT
CGTCGTTGTTTAGCATAATATTGCGAGGCAAATCGGCCAAAATTAGGTCA
