>Addgene plasmid #40396 | pBACgus4x/cdc37/RocCOR LRRK2 1867-2141 | addgene partial sequence | sequence record 53065 | DSP2466For 5'-GAATTTCGTCGACAGATC-3'
AATAAAGAACTTTTATTATCCTCAGGTCTAGCTGGAATTCTTATCAGGTTTCAGGCTCGGGCACACTGAC
ATCCTTCTCATCGCCCGTCTTGGGAACAGCTTCCAGTAATGGGTCCCCAGGACCTGCCTCCTCTCCCTCC
TTGGCCTCGCTGGCCTTAGAGTTGGGGACCCAGAGGCCAGAGTCAATGCAGCGCTGCATGTGGTACTTTG
CGTCGGTGGGGTCCATCTTGCTGATGGCGTCCTGCAGCATCTGCACGTCCTTCACATCGAAGCACTTCTG
GAGTTCCTCAGGGAGGGACTCGTAGACCTCGACGGGGTCCAGGCCGCCGGGGCCGAGCCGCTTCTTGCGC
TCCTCCTCCTCGTACTCCTTCATGGCCTTCTCGATGCGCAGCTTGGCACGGCCCCGCACACGCTCCTTGA
AGGCTTCCAGCTCGTCGTTGAAGCCCTCCATGTACTGGCGATCGGCTGTCTTAATCTTAGTGAAGAACTG
CCGGAAGCAGGCCCGGGGGTCCACCTTTAGGCTCTTGGCCAGCTCCAGGATAAATTGCATGACGATTGTC
TGGTGGGCCACCTGCTCCATGAGTGCACATTTCTCCTCCACCTCTAGGTCAATGCACCAAATGACCAGGT
AATTGGCTGTCTCCTCGCACACCAGGTGGACGTTGTCTGACAGGTACTTTTGGCTGTCATCCCAGCGGCG
